Addgene plasmid #235318: pLentiX1-[TRE3G-mRuby2-miRE.FF4-bGH]-EFS-rtTA-T2A-mGL-P2A-PuroR-WPRE
Purpose: Lentiviral expression of mRuby2 with 3' microRNA only
Depositing lab: Kate Galloway. Depositing organization: Massachusetts Institute of Technology. Publication: Model-guided design of microRNA-based gene circuits supports precise dosage of transgenic cargoes into diverse primary cells. Love KS, Johnstone CP, Peterman EL, Gaglione S, Birnbaum ME, Galloway KE. Cell Syst. 2025 Apr 22:101269. doi: 10.1016/j.cels.2025.101269. PubMed 40300600.
Backbone
  Vector backbone: pLentiX1
  Backbone manufacturer: Addgene #17297
  Backbone size w/o insert (bp): 5517
  Vector type: Mammalian Expression, Lentiviral, Synthetic Biology
  Selectable markers: Puromycin
Growth in bacteria
  Bacterial resistance: Ampicillin, 100 μg/mL
  Growth temperature: 30°C
  Growth strain: NEB Stable
  Copy number: High Copy
Gene/Insert
  Gene/Insert name: mRuby2
  Species: Entacmaea quadricolor
  Insert size (bp): 711
  Promoter: TRE3G (3rd-generation Tet system)
  Cloning method: Golden Gate
  Sequencing primers: 5′ gtaagtcattggtcttaaagg; 3′ gtagacataatagcaacagac
Resource information
  A portion of this plasmid was derived from a plasmid made by: Addgene #90236
Terms and licenses: Academic/Nonprofit Terms; Industry Terms: Not Available to Industry
Depositor comments: Also expresses rtTA, mGreenLantern, and puromycin resistance genes; Alt name: pKG3799 ; Please visit https://doi.org/10.1101/2024.06.25.600629 for bioRxiv preprint.
How to cite: pLentiX1-[TRE3G-mRuby2-miRE.FF4-bGH]-EFS-rtTA-T2A-mGL-P2A-PuroR-WPRE was a gift from Kate Galloway (Addgene plasmid # 235318 ; http://n2t.net/addgene:235318 ; RRID:Addgene_235318)
