[The description below was written by a language model from this plasmid's Addgene catalogue record and pLannotate feature annotations shown in this document.]
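Description:
pLentiX1-[TRE3G-mRuby2-miRE.FF4-bGH]-EFS-rtTA-T2A-mGL-P2A-PuroR-WPRE is an all-in-one, doxycycline-inducible lentiviral transfer vector of about 10.7 kb built by Golden Gate assembly in the pLentiX1 backbone. It is maintained in E. coli through a high-copy ColE1/pUC-type origin and ampicillin resistance, and the backbone also carries an f1 origin, an SV40 origin and poly(A) signal, and lac/T3/T7 remnants. The viral portion has a third-generation-style layout. An RSV promoter drives a truncated HIV-1 5' LTR, followed by the Ψ packaging signal with a gag fragment, the RRE for Rev-dependent export of genomic RNA, the cPPT/CTS, a WPRE, and a truncated 3' LTR. Short ccdB and fluorescent-protein fragments annotated between the two cassettes appear to be cloning remnants rather than functional genes.

Two divergently oriented transcription units sit between the cPPT and the WPRE. On the reverse strand relative to the viral genome, a TRE3G promoter drives mRuby2, a red fluorescent protein from Entacmaea quadricolor. Its 3' region contains a miR-30a-derived miRE scaffold that, by the construct name, carries the synthetic FF4 microRNA, and the unit ends in its own bGH polyadenylation signal. The antisense orientation keeps this poly(A) signal from terminating the genomic RNA during packaging. On the forward strand, the EF-1α core (EFS) promoter expresses a single polyprotein of rtTA (annotated through its TetR domain), mGreenLantern and puromycin N-acetyltransferase, which T2A and P2A peptides separate. Transduced cells are therefore green, puromycin-selectable and able to activate TRE3G when inducer is added.

The stated purpose, "3' microRNA only", indicates that the transcript produces the microRNA but lacks the matching target sites. This suggests an unregulated comparison construct within a set of microRNA-based circuits designed to control transgene dosage in primary cells, though the record does not state that role.
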