Features (pLannotate 1.2.2; 34 found; start..end, strand, type, name):
     18..155     +  CDS            nef (fragment): NEF_HV1LA - Experimental evidence at protein level: Swiss-Prot protein existence level 1. Extracellular Nef protein targets CD4(+) T-lymphocytes for apoptosis by interacting with CXCR4 surface receptors. From Human immunodeficiency virus type 1 group M subtype B (isolate Lai) (HIV-1).
    141..321     +  LTR            5' LTR (truncated): truncated 5' long terminal repeat (LTR) from HIV-1
    393..514     +  polyA_signal   SV40 poly(A) signal: SV40 polyadenylation signal
    554..689     +  rep_origin     SV40 ori: SV40 origin of replication
    710..728     -  promoter       T7 promoter: promoter for bacteriophage T7 RNA polymerase
    736..891     +  CDS            lacZα (fragment): LacZα fragment of β-galactosidase; lacZ fragment
    896..1324    +  rep_origin     f1 ori (sequence partly withheld): f1 bacteriophage origin of replication; arrow indicates direction of (+) strand synthesis
   1377..1481    +  promoter       AmpR promoter: bla
   1482..2342    +  CDS            AmpR: β-lactamase; bla; confers resistance to ampicillin, carbenicillin, and related antibiotics
   2513..3101    +  rep_origin     ori: high-copy-number ColE1/pMB1/pBR322/pUC origin of replication
   3284..3376    +  CDS            lacI (fragment): lac repressor; lacI; The lac repressor binds to the lac operator to inhibit transcription in E. coli. This inhibition can be relieved by adding lactose or isopropyl-β-D-thiogalactopyranoside (IPTG).
   3389..3410    +  protein_bind   CAP binding site: CAP binding activates transcription in the presence of cAMP. E. coli catabolite activator protein
   3425..3455    +  promoter       lac promoter: promoter for the E. coli lac operon
   3459..3481    +  protein_bind   lac operator (fragment): The lac repressor binds to the lac operator to inhibit transcription in E. coli. This inhibition can be relieved by adding lactose or isopropyl-β-D-thiogalactopyranoside (IPTG). lac repressor encoded by lacI
   3524..3542    +  promoter       T3 promoter: promoter for bacteriophage T3 RNA polymerase
   3570..3796    +  promoter       RSV promoter: Rous sarcoma virus enhancer/promoter
   3797..3977    +  LTR            5' LTR (truncated): truncated 5' long terminal repeat (LTR) from HIV-1
   4024..4149    +  misc_feature   HIV-1 Ψ: packaging signal of human immunodeficiency virus type 1
   4133..4496    +  CDS            HIV-1 gag (fragment): gag protein from human immunodeficiency virus 1; gag
   4642..4875    +  misc_feature   RRE: The Rev response element (RRE) of HIV-1 allows for Rev-dependent mRNA export from the nucleus to the cytoplasm.
   5252..5352    +  CDS            Rev (fragment): human immunodeficiency virus 1 (HIV-1) Rev protein; rev; enhances nuclear export of unspliced and incompletely spliced viral mRNAs
   5371..5487    +  misc_feature   cPPT/CTS: central polypurine tract and central termination sequence of HIV-1
   5514..5738    -  polyA_signal   bGH poly(A) signal: bovine growth hormone polyadenylation signal
   5795..5907    -  ncRNA          3' miR-30a: sequence downstream of the 71-nt precursor of the human miR-30a microRNA (Zeng et al., 2002) miRNA
   6178..6888    -  CDS            mRuby2: mRuby2 is a basic (constitutively fluorescent) red fluorescent protein published in 2012, derived from Entacmaea quadricolor. It has moderate acid sensitivity.
   6915..6949    -  promoter       TRE3GV promoter (fragment): 3rd-generation Tet-responsive promoter that can be activated by binding of Tet-On® 3G, optimized for retroviral and lentiviral vectors
   6949..7327    -  promoter       TRE3G promoter: 3rd-generation Tet-responsive promoter that can be activated by binding of Tet-On® 3G
   7405..7570    -  CDS            ccdB (fragment): CcdB, a bacterial toxin that poisons DNA gyrase; ccdB; Plasmids containing the ccdB gene cannot be propagated in standard E. coli strains.
   7576..7600    +  CDS            mHoneydew (fragment): monomeric derivative of DsRed fluorescent protein (Shaner et al., 2004) mammalian codon-optimized
   7637..7848    +  promoter       EF-1α core promoter: core promoter for human elongation factor EF-1α
   7861..8478    +  CDS            tetR: TETR2_ECOLX - Experimental evidence at protein level: Swiss-Prot protein existence level 1. TetR is the repressor of the tetracycline resistance element; its N-terminal region forms a helix-turn-helix structure and binds DNA. Binding of tetracycline to TetR reduces the repressor affinity for the tetracycline resistance gene (tetA) promoter operator sites. From Escherichia coli.
   8668..9384    +  CDS            mGreenLantern: monomeric GFP derivative that displays exceptionally high brightness in cells (Campbell et al., 2020)
   9451..10048   +  CDS            PuroR (fragment): puromycin N-acetyltransferase; pac from Streptomyces; confers resistance to puromycin
  10064..10652   +  misc_feature   WPRE: woodchuck hepatitis virus posttranscriptional regulatory element
>Addgene plasmid #235318 | pLentiX1-[TRE3G-mRuby2-miRE.FF4-bGH]-EFS-rtTA-T2A-mGL-P2A-PuroR-WPRE | addgene full sequence | sequence record 472790 | Addgene NGS Result
CGCTGATATAGGGCCCGGTACCTTTAAGACCAATGACTTACAAGGCAGCTGTAGATCTTAGCCACTTTTT
AAAAGAAAAGGGGGGACTGGAAGGGCTAGCTCACTCCCAACGAAGACAAGATCTGCTTTTTGCTTGTACT
GGGTCTCTCTGGTTAGACCAGATCTGAGCCTGGGAGCTCTCTGGCTAACTAGGGAACCCACTGCTTAAGC
CTCAATAAAGCTTGCCTTGAGTGCTTCAAGTAGTGTGTGCCCGTCTGTTGTGTGACTCTGGTAACTAGAG
ATCCCTCAGACCCTTTTAGTCAGTGTGGAAAATCTCTAGCAGTAGTAGTTCATGTCATCTTATTATTCAG
TATTTATAACTTGCAAAGAAATGAATATCAGAGAGTGAGAGGAACTTGTTTATTGCAGCTTATAATGGTT
ACAAATAAAGCAATAGCATCACAAATTTCACAAATAAAGCATTTTTTTCACTGCATTCTAGTTGTGGTTT
GTCCAAACTCATCAATGTATCTTATCATGTCTGGCTCTAGCTATCCCGCCCCTAACTCCGCCCATCCCGC
CCCTAACTCCGCCCAGTTCCGCCCATTCTCCGCCCCATGGCTGACTAATTTTTTTTATTTATGCAGAGGC
CGAGGCCGCCTCGGCCTCTGAGCTATTCCAGAAGTAGTGAGGAGGCTTTTTTGGAGGCCTAGGGACGTAC
CCAATTCGCCCTATAGTGAGTCGTATTACGCGCGCTCACTGGCCGTCGTTTTACAACGTCGTGACTGGGA
AAACCCTGGCGTTACCCAACTTAATCGCCTTGCAGCACATCCCCCTTTCGCCAGCTGGCGTAATAGCGAA
GAGGCCCGCACCGATCGCCCTTCCCAACAGTTGCGCAGCCTGAATGGCGAATGGG
[124 nt withheld, positions 896-1019]
C
[91 nt withheld, positions 1021-1111]
A
[49 nt withheld, positions 1113-1161]
CCTTTGACGTTGGAGTCCACGTTCTTT
[37 nt withheld, positions 1189-1225]
ACCCTATCTCGGTCTATTCTTTTGATTTATAAGGGATTTTGCCGATTTCGGCCTATTGGTTAAAAAATGA
GCTGATTTAACAAAAATTTAACGCGAATTTTAACAAAATATTAACGCTTACAATTTAGGTGGCACTTTTC
GGGGAAATGTGCGCGGAACCCCTATTTGTTTATTTTTCTAAATACATTCAAATATGTATCCGCTCATGAG
ACAATAACCCTGATAAATGCTTCAATAATATTGAAAAAGGAAGAGTATGAGTATTCAACATTTCCGTGTC
GCCCTTATTCCCTTTTTTGCGGCATTTTGCCTTCCTGTTTTTGCTCACCCAGAAACGCTGGTGAAAGTAA
AAGATGCTGAAGATCAGTTGGGTGCACGAGTGGGTTACATCGAACTGGATCTCAACAGCGGTAAGATCCT
TGAGAGTTTTCGCCCCGAAGAACGTTTTCCAATGATGAGCACTTTTAAAGTTCTGCTATGTGGCGCGGTA
TTATCCCGTATTGACGCCGGGCAAGAGCAACTCGGTCGCCGCATACACTATTCTCAGAATGACTTGGTTG
AGTACTCACCAGTCACAGAAAAGCATCTTACGGATGGCATGACAGTAAGAGAATTATGCAGTGCTGCCAT
AACCATGAGTGATAACACTGCGGCCAACTTACTTCTGACAACGATCGGAGGACCGAAGGAGCTAACCGCT
TTTTTGCACAACATGGGGGATCATGTAACTCGCCTTGATCGTTGGGAACCGGAGCTGAATGAAGCCATAC
CAAACGACGAGCGTGACACCACGATGCCTGTAGCAATGGCAACAACGTTGCGCAAACTATTAACTGGCGA
ACTACTTACTCTAGCTTCCCGGCAACAATTAATAGACTGGATGGAGGCGGATAAAGTTGCAGGACCACTT
CTGCGCTCGGCCCTTCCGGCTGGCTGGTTTATTGCTGATAAATCTGGAGCCGGTGAGCGTGGGTCTCGCG
GTATCATTGCAGCACTGGGGCCAGATGGTAAGCCCTCCCGTATCGTAGTTATCTACACGACGGGGAGTCA
GGCAACTATGGATGAACGAAATAGACAGATCGCTGAGATAGGTGCCTCACTGATTAAGCATTGGTAACTG
TCAGACCAAGTTTACTCATATATACTTTAGATTGATTTAAAACTTCATTTTTAATTTAAAAGGATCTAGG
TGAAGATCCTTTTTGATAATCTCATGACCAAAATCCCTTAACGTGAGTTTTCGTTCCACTGAGCGTCAGA
CCCCGTAGAAAAGATCAAAGGATCTTCTTGAGATCCTTTTTTTCTGCGCGTAATCTGCTGCTTGCAAACA
AAAAAACCACCGCTACCAGCGGTGGTTTGTTTGCCGGATCAAGAGCTACCAACTCTTTTTCCGAAGGTAA
CTGGCTTCAGCAGAGCGCAGATACCAAATACTGTTCTTCTAGTGTAGCCGTAGTTAGGCCACCACTTCAA
GAACTCTGTAGCACCGCCTACATACCTCGCTCTGCTAATCCTGTTACCAGTGGCTGCTGCCAGTGGCGAT
AAGTCGTGTCTTACCGGGTTGGACTCAAGACGATAGTTACCGGATAAGGCGCAGCGGTCGGGCTGAACGG
GGGGTTCGTGCACACAGCCCAGCTTGGAGCGAACGACCTACACCGAACTGAGATACCTACAGCGTGAGCT
ATGAGAAAGCGCCACGCTTCCCGAAGGGAGAAAGGCGGACAGGTATCCGGTAAGCGGCAGGGTCGGAACA
GGAGAGCGCACGAGGGAGCTTCCAGGGGGAAACGCCTGGTATCTTTATAGTCCTGTCGGGTTTCGCCACC
TCTGACTTGAGCGTCGATTTTTGTGATGCTCGTCAGGGGGGCGGAGCCTATGGAAAAACGCCAGCAACGC
GGCCTTTTTACGGTTCCTGGCCTTTTGCTGGCCTTTTGCTCACATGTTCTTTCCTGCGTTATCCCCTGAT
TCTGTGGATAACCGTATTACCGCCTTTGAGTGAGCTGATACCGCTCGCCGCAGCCGAACGACCGAGCGCA
GCGAGTCAGTGAGCGAGGAAGCGGAAGAGCGCCCAATACGCAAACCGCCTCTCCCCGCGCGTTGGCCGAT
TCATTAATGCAGCTGGCACGACAGGTTTCCCGACTGGAAAGCGGGCAGTGAGCGCAACGCAATTAATGTG
AGTTAGCTCACTCATTAGGCACCCCAGGCTTTACACTTTATGCTTCCGGCTCGTATGTTGTGTGGAATTG
TGAGCGGATAACAATTTCACACAGGAAACAGCTATGACCATGATTACGCCAAGCGCGCAATTAACCCTCA
CTAAAGGGAACAAAAGCTGGAGCTGCAAGCTTAATGTAGTCTTATGCAATACTCTTGTAGTCTTGCAACA
TGGTAACGATGAGTTAGCAACATGCCTTACAAGGAGAGAAAAAGCACCGTGCATGCCGATTGGTGGAAGT
AAGGTGGTACGATCGTGCCTTATTAGGAAGGCAACAGACGGGTCTGACATGGATTGGACGAACCACTGAA
TTGCCGCATTGCAGAGATATTGTATTTAAGTGCCTAGCTCGATACATAAACGGGTCTCTCTGGTTAGACC
AGATCTGAGCCTGGGAGCTCTCTGGCTAACTAGGGAACCCACTGCTTAAGCCTCAATAAAGCTTGCCTTG
AGTGCTTCAAGTAGTGTGTGCCCGTCTGTTGTGTGACTCTGGTAACTAGAGATCCCTCAGACCCTTTTAG
TCAGTGTGGAAAATCTCTAGCAGTGGCGCCCGAACAGGGACTTGAAAGCGAAAGGGAAACCAGAGGAGCT
CTCTCGACGCAGGACTCGGCTTGCTGAAGCGCGCACGGCAAGAGGCGAGGGGCGGCGACTGGTGAGTACG
CCAAAAATTTTGACTAGCGGAGGCTAGAAGGAGAGAGATGGGTGCGAGAGCGTCAGTATTAAGCGGGGGA
GAATTAGATCGCGATGGGAAAAAATTCGGTTAAGGCCAGGGGGAAAGAAAAAATATAAATTAAAACATAT
AGTATGGGCAAGCAGGGAGCTAGAACGATTCGCAGTTAATCCTGGCCTGTTAGAAACATCAGAAGGCTGT
AGACAAATACTGGGACAGCTACAACCATCCCTTCAGACAGGATCAGAAGAACTTAGATCATTATATAATA
CAGTAGCAACCCTCTATTGTGTGCATCAAAGGATAGAGATAAAAGACACCAAGGAAGCTTTAGACAAGAT
AGAGGAAGAGCAAAACAAAAGTAAGACCACCGCACAGCAAGCGGCCGCTGATCTTCAGACCTGGAGGAGG
AGATATGAGGGACAATTGGAGAAGTGAATTATATAAATATAAAGTAGTAAAAATTGAACCATTAGGAGTA
GCACCCACCAAGGCAAAGAGAAGAGTGGTGCAGAGAGAAAAAAGAGCAGTGGGAATAGGAGCTTTGTTCC
TTGGGTTCTTGGGAGCAGCAGGAAGCACTATGGGCGCAGCGTCAATGACGCTGACGGTACAGGCCAGACA
ATTATTGTCTGGTATAGTGCAGCAGCAGAACAATTTGCTGAGGGCTATTGAGGCGCAACAGCATCTGTTG
CAACTCACAGTCTGGGGCATCAAGCAGCTCCAGGCAAGAATCCTGGCTGTGGAAAGATACCTAAAGGATC
AACAGCTCCTGGGGATTTGGGGTTGCTCTGGAAAACTCATTTGCACCACTGCTGTGCCTTGGAATGCTAG
TTGGAGTAATAAATCTCTGGAACAGATTTGGAATCACACGACCTGGATGGAGTGGGACAGAGAAATTAAC
AATTACACAAGCTTAATACACTCCTTAATTGAAGAATCGCAAAACCAGCAAGAAAAGAATGAACAAGAAT
TATTGGAATTAGATAAATGGGCAAGTTTGTGGAATTGGTTTAACATAACAAATTGGCTGTGGTATATAAA
ATTATTCATAATGATAGTAGGAGGCTTGGTAGGTTTAAGAATAGTTTTTGCTGTACTTTCTATAGTGAAT
AGAGTTAGGCAGGGATATTCACCATTATCGTTTCAGACCCACCTCCCAACCCCGAGGGGACCCGACAGGC
CCGAAGGAATAGAAGAAGAAGGTGGAGAGAGAGACAGAGACAGATCCATTCGATTAGTGAACGGATCTCG
ACGGTATCGGTTAACTTTTAAAAGAAAAGGGGGGATTGGGGGGTACAGTGCAGGGGAAAGAATAGTAGAC
ATAATAGCAACAGACATACAAACTAAAGAATTACAAAAACAAATTACAAAATTCAAAATTTTATCGTCCA
GTGTGGTGGCTACTAGCGCCATAGAGCCCACCGCATCCCCAGCATGCCTGCTATTGTCTTCCCAATCCTC
CCCCTTGCTGTCCTGCCCCACCCCACCCCCCAGAATAGAATGACACCTACTCAGACAATGCGATGCAATT
TCCTCATTTTATTAGGAAAGGACAGTGGGAGTGGCACCTTCCAGGGTCAAGGAAGGCACGGGGGAGGGGC
AAACAACAGATGGCTGGCAACTAGAAGGCACAGGTGCAACTCCTACCTGTGAAAAAAAAAAAGAAGACTC
GAAGTTAGTACAATTGAAAAAAGTGATTTAATTTATACCATTTTAATTCAGCTTTGTAAAAATGTATCAA
AGAGATAGCAAGGTATTCAGTTTTAGTAAACAAGATAATTGCTCCTAAAGTAGCCCCTTGAATTCTAGCC
CCTTGAAGTCCGAGGCAGTAGGCACCGCTTGAAGTCTTTAATTAAATACATCTGTGGCTTCACTATTTAA
TTAAAGACTTCAAGCGGCGCTCACTGTCAACAGCAATATACCTTCTCGAGCCTTCTGTTGGGTTAAGAAG
TCCCTGAAGAAGTAATCCCAGCAAGTGTTTCCAAGATGTGCAGGCAACGATTCTGTAAAGTACTGAAGCC
TCATTCAACATAGTATATGTGCTGCCGAAGCGAGCACACTTACCTGTTGTTACTTGTACAGCTCGTCCAT
CCCACCACCAAGCCCGGCGAACTTGGCAACTGCGTGTTCGCGTTGTACTACGAACATTTCATTGTCACTT
TCCTCTAACCTTTCCAGGCGGTGATCAACGGCATGGATACCGGGCATCTTGATGTTCCCGACGGTCTTTT
TTGACCTGTAAGTTGTTACGAAAGAGCAAGACAGATGGCCACCACCATCAACTTTCAGTGCCATATGAGT
GTATCCCCTCAGACCACCATCTGCTGGATACATCATCTCTGTATTAGGCTCCCAACCCTTGGTCTTCTTC
TGCATCACGGGACCATTGGAGGGAAAGTTTACCCCTCTGACTTGGACGTGGTAAACGAGACAGCCATCCT
CAAGGCTGGTGTCCTGCATGACGGTGACGACTCCACCATCTTCGTATCTCGTAACTCTTTCCCAAGTAAA
ACCCTCAGGAAAGGACTGTTTAAAGAAATCAGGAATGCCTTTCGGGTACTTGATAAAAGTACGGCTGCCA
TACATGAACGACGTGGCAAGAATGTCAAAGGCAAATGGCAGGGGTCCTCCCTCGATGACTTTGATCCTCA
TGGTTTGAGTTCCCATGTACGGATTGCCTTCTCCTTCACCTGTGCATTTGAATTGGTGGCCGTTGACCGA
ACCTTCCATGACCACCTTCATACGCATATTTTCCTTGATCAGCTCTTCGCCCTTAGACACCATGGTGGCC
ATTACAGCGTGGATGGCGTCTCCAGGCGATCTGACGGTTCACTAAACGAGCTCTTTACGAGGGTAGGAAG
TGGTACGGAAAGTTGGTATAAGACAAAAGTGTTGTGGAATTGCTCCAGGCGATCTGACGGTTCACTAAAC
GAGCTCTGCTTTTATAGGCGCCCACCGTACACGCCTAAAGCTTATACGTTCTCTATCACTGATAGGGAGT
AAACTGGATATACGTTCTCTATCACTGATAGGGAGTAAACTGTAGATACGTTCTCTATCACTGATAGGGA
GTAAACTGGTCATACGTTCTCTATCACTGATAGGGAGTAAACTCCTTATACGTTCTCTATCACTGATAGG
GAGTAAAGTCTGCATACGTTCTCTATCACTGATAGGGAGTAAACTCTTCATACGTTCTCTATCACTGATA
GGGAGTAAACTCGAGGAATAGTACGAACATGGTAGCTAGTGGATCCTTCGTCGACCTGCAGACTGGCTGT
GTATAAGGGAGCCTGACATTTATATTCCCCAGAACATCAGGTTAATGGCGTTTTTGATGTCATTTTCGCG
GTGGCTGAGATCAGCCACTTCTTCCCCGATAACGGAGACCGGCACACTGGCGCATATCGGTGGTCATCAT
GCGCCAGCTTTCATCCCCGATATGCACCACCGGGTAAAGTTCACGCATATGAAGCTGGACATCACCTCCC
ACAACCTCGAGGTGGAACAGTACGCTGATATCTCTTATACTGGGCAGAGCGCACATCGCCCACAGTCCCC
GAGAAGTTGGGGGGAGGGGTCGGCAATTGAACCGGTGCCTAGAGAAGGTGGCGCGGGGTAAACTGGGAAA
GTGATGTCGTGTACTGGCTCCGCCTTTTTCCCGAGGGTGGGGGAGAACCGTATATAAGTGCAGTAGTCGC
CGTGAACGTTCTTTTTCGCAACGGGTTTGCCGCCAGAACACAGTAATGTGCCACCATGAGCCGGCTGGAC
AAGAGCAAAGTGATCAACAGCGCCCTGGAACTGCTGAACGGCGTGGGCATCGAGGGCCTGACCACCCGGA
AGCTGGCCCAGAAACTGGGCGTGGAACAGCCCACCCTGTACTGGCACGTGAAGAACAAGCGGGCCCTGCT
GGACGCCCTGCCCATCGAGATGCTGGACCGGCACCACACCCACAGCTGCCCTCTGGAAGGCGAGAGCTGG
CAGGACTTCCTGCGGAACAACGCCAAGAGCTACAGATGCGCCCTGCTGAGCCACCGGGACGGCGCCAAAG
TGCACCTGGGCACCAGACCCACCGAGAAGCAGTACGAGACACTGGAAAACCAGCTGGCCTTCCTGTGCCA
GCAGGGCTTCAGCCTGGAAAACGCCCTGTACGCCCTGAGCGCCGTGGGCCACTTCACCCTGGGCTGCGTG
CTGGAAGAACAGGAACACCAGGTCGCCAAAGAGGAAAGAGAGACACCCACCACCGACAGCATGCCCCCCC
TGCTGAAGCAGGCCATCGAGCTGTTCGACAGACAGGGCGCCGAGCCCGCCTTCCTGTTCGGCCTGGAACT
GATCATCTGCGGCCTCGAGAAGCAGCTGAAGTGCGAGAGCGGCGGACCCACCGACGCCCTGGACGACTTC
GACCTGGACATGCTGCCCGCCGATGCCCTGGATGATTTTGATCTGGATATGCTCCCTGCTGACGCTCTCG
ATGACTTCGATCTCGATATGCTGCCAGGCGGAAGCGGAGAAGGTAGAGGTTCTCTCCTCACTTGTGGTGA
TGTTGAAGAAAACCCTGGTCCAATGGTGAGCAAGGGCGAGGAGCTGTTCACCGGGGTGGTGCCCATCCTG
GTCGAGCTGGACGGCGACGTAAACGGCCACAAGTTCAGCGTCCGCGGCGAGGGCGAGGGCGATGCCACCA
ACGGCAAGCTGACCCTGAAGTTCATCTGCACCACCGGCAAGCTGCCCGTGCCCTGGCCCACCCTCGTGAC
CACCTTAGGCTACGGCGTGGCCTGCTTCGCCCGCTACCCCGACCACATGAAGCAGCACGACTTCTTCAAG
TCCGCCATGCCCGAAGGCTACGTCCAGGAGCGCACCATCTCTTTCAAGGACGACGGTACCTACAAGACCC
GCGCCGAGGTGAAGTTCGAGGGCGACACCCTGGTGAACCGCATCGTGCTGAAGGGCATCGACTTCAAGGA
GGACGGCAACATCCTGGGGCACAAGCTGGAGTACAACTTCAACAGCCACAAGGTCTATATCACGGCCGAC
AAGCAGAAGAACGGCATCAAGGCTAACTTCAAGACCCGCCACAACGTTGAGGACGGCGGCGTGCAGCTCG
CCGACCACTACCAGCAGAACACCCCCATCGGCGACGGCCCCGTGCTGCTGCCCGACAACCACTACCTGAG
CCATCAGTCCAAACTGAGCAAAGACCCCAACGAGAAGCGCGATCACATGGTCCTGAAGGAGAGGGTGACC
GCCGCCGGGATTACACATGACATGGACGAGCTGTACAAGGGAAGCGGAGCTACTAACTTCAGCCTGCTGA
AGCAGGCTGGAGACGTGGAGGAGAACCCTGGACCTATGACCGAGTACAAGCCCACGGTGCGCCTCGCCAC
CCGCGACGACGTCCCCAGGGCCGTACGCACCCTCGCCGCCGCGTTCGCCGACTACCCCGCCACGCGCCAC
ACCGTCGATCCGGACCGCCACATCGAGCGGGTCACCGAGCTGCAAGAACTCTTCCTCACGCGCGTCGGGC
TCGACATCGGCAAGGTGTGGGTCGCGGACGACGGCGCCGCGGTGGCGGTCTGGACCACGCCGGAGAGCGT
CGAAGCGGGGGCGGTGTTCGCCGAGATCGGCCCGCGCATGGCCGAGTTGAGCGGTTCCCGGCTGGCCGCG
CAGCAACAGATGGAAGGCCTCCTGGCGCCGCACCGGCCCAAGGAGCCCGCGTGGTTCCTGGCCACCGTCG
GCGTCTCGCCCGACCACCAGGGCAAGGGTCTGGGCAGCGCCGTCGTGCTCCCCGGAGTGGAGGCGGCCGA
GCGCGCCGGGGTGCCCGCCTTCCTGGAGACATCCGCGCCCCGCAACCTCCCCTTCTACGAGCGGCTCGGC
TTCACCGTCACCGCCGACGTCGAGGTGCCCGAAGGACCGCGCACCTGGTGCATGACCCGCAAGCCCGGTG
CCTTGTAACAACGCCGATAATCAACCTCTGGATTACAAAATTTGTGAAAGATTGACTGGTATTCTTAACT
ATGTTGCTCCTTTTACGCTATGTGGATACGCTGCTTTAATGCCTTTGTATCATGCTATTGCTTCCCGTAT
GGCTTTCATTTTCTCCTCCTTGTATAAATCCTGGTTGCTGTCTCTTTATGAGGAGTTGTGGCCCGTTGTC
AGGCAACGTGGCGTGGTGTGCACTGTGTTTGCTGACGCAACCCCCACTGGTTGGGGCATTGCCACCACCT
GTCAGCTCCTTTCCGGGACTTTCGCTTTCCCCCTCCCTATTGCCACGGCGGAACTCATCGCCGCCTGCCT
TGCCCGCTGCTGGACAGGGGCTCGGCTGTTGGGCACTGACAATTCCGTGGTGTTGTCGGGGAAATCATCG
TCCTTTCCTTGGCTGCTCGCCTGTGTTGCCACCTGGATTCTGCGCGGGACGTCCTTCTGCTACGTCCCTT
CGGCCCTCAATCCAGCGGACCTTCCTTCCCGCGGCCTGCTGCCGGCTCTGCGGCCTCTTCCGCGTCTTCG
CCTTCGCCCTCAGACGAGTCGGATCTCCCTTTGGGCCGCCTCCCCGCCGCT
