>Addgene plasmid #235318 | pLentiX1-[TRE3G-mRuby2-miRE.FF4-bGH]-EFS-rtTA-T2A-mGL-P2A-PuroR-WPRE | depositor partial sequence | sequence record 463274 | mRuby2-miRE.FF4, mRuby2 with 3' microRNA
ATGGTGTCTAAGGGCGAAGAGCTGATCAAGGAAAATATGCGTATGAAGGTGGTCATGGAAGGTTCGGTCA
ACGGCCACCAATTCAAATGCACAGGTGAAGGAGAAGGCAATCCGTACATGGGAACTCAAACCATGAGGAT
CAAAGTCATCGAGGGAGGACCCCTGCCATTTGCCTTTGACATTCTTGCCACGTCGTTCATGTATGGCAGC
CGTACTTTTATCAAGTACCCGAAAGGCATTCCTGATTTCTTTAAACAGTCCTTTCCTGAGGGTTTTACTT
GGGAAAGAGTTACGAGATACGAAGATGGTGGAGTCGTCACCGTCATGCAGGACACCAGCCTTGAGGATGG
CTGTCTCGTTTACCACGTCCAAGTCAGAGGGGTAAACTTTCCCTCCAATGGTCCCGTGATGCAGAAGAAG
ACCAAGGGTTGGGAGCCTAATACAGAGATGATGTATCCAGCAGATGGTGGTCTGAGGGGATACACTCATA
TGGCACTGAAAGTTGATGGTGGTGGCCATCTGTCTTGCTCTTTCGTAACAACTTACAGGTCAAAAAAGAC
CGTCGGGAACATCAAGATGCCCGGTATCCATGCCGTTGATCACCGCCTGGAAAGGTTAGAGGAAAGTGAC
AATGAAATGTTCGTAGTACAACGCGAACACGCAGTTGCCAAGTTCGCCGGGCTTGGTGGTGGGATGGACG
AGCTGTACAAGTAACAACAGGTAAGTGTGCTCGCTTCGGCAGCACATATACTATGTTGAATGAGGCTTCA
GTACTTTACAGAATCGTTGCCTGCACATCTTGGAAACACTTGCTGGGATTACTTCTTCAGGGACTTCTTA
ACCCAACAGAAGGCTCGAGAAGGTATATTGCTGTTGACAGTGAGCGCCGCTTGAAGTCTTTAATTAAATA
GTGAAGCCACAGATGTATTTAATTAAAGACTTCAAGCGGTGCCTACTGCCTCGGACTTCAAGGGGCTAGA
ATTCAAGGGGCTACTTTAGGAGCAATTATCTTGTTTACTAAAACTGAATACCTTGCTATCTCTTTGATAC
ATTTTTACAAAGCTGAATTAAAATGGTATAAATTAAATCACTTTTTTCAATTGTACTAACTTCGAGTCTT
CTTTTTTTTTTTCACAG
