>Addgene plasmid #235318 | pLentiX1-[TRE3G-mRuby2-miRE.FF4-bGH]-EFS-rtTA-T2A-mGL-P2A-PuroR-WPRE | depositor partial sequence | sequence record 463275 | rtTA
ATGAGCCGGCTGGACAAGAGCAAAGTGATCAACAGCGCCCTGGAACTGCTGAACGGCGTGGGCATCGAGG
GCCTGACCACCCGGAAGCTGGCCCAGAAACTGGGCGTGGAACAGCCCACCCTGTACTGGCACGTGAAGAA
CAAGCGGGCCCTGCTGGACGCCCTGCCCATCGAGATGCTGGACCGGCACCACACCCACAGCTGCCCTCTG
GAAGGCGAGAGCTGGCAGGACTTCCTGCGGAACAACGCCAAGAGCTACAGATGCGCCCTGCTGAGCCACC
GGGACGGCGCCAAAGTGCACCTGGGCACCAGACCCACCGAGAAGCAGTACGAGACACTGGAAAACCAGCT
GGCCTTCCTGTGCCAGCAGGGCTTCAGCCTGGAAAACGCCCTGTACGCCCTGAGCGCCGTGGGCCACTTC
ACCCTGGGCTGCGTGCTGGAAGAACAGGAACACCAGGTCGCCAAAGAGGAAAGAGAGACACCCACCACCG
ACAGCATGCCCCCCCTGCTGAAGCAGGCCATCGAGCTGTTCGACAGACAGGGCGCCGAGCCCGCCTTCCT
GTTCGGCCTGGAACTGATCATCTGCGGCCTCGAGAAGCAGCTGAAGTGCGAGAGCGGCGGACCCACCGAC
GCCCTGGACGACTTCGACCTGGACATGCTGCCCGCCGATGCCCTGGATGATTTTGATCTGGATATGCTCC
CTGCTGACGCTCTCGATGACTTCGATCTCGATATGCTGCCAGGC
